>Addgene plasmid #243788 | mCerulean-S AND T-SpyTag | addgene full sequence | sequence record 486045 | Addgene NGS Result
TGGCGAATGGG
[124 nt withheld, positions 12-135]
C
[91 nt withheld, positions 137-227]
A
[49 nt withheld, positions 229-277]
CCTTTGACGTTGGAGTCCACGTTCTTT
[37 nt withheld, positions 305-341]
ACCCTATCTCGGTCTATTCTTTTGATTTATAAGGGATTTTGCCGATTTCGGCCTATTGGTTAAAAAATGA
GCTGATTTAACAAAAATTTAACGCGAATTTTAACAAAATATTAACGTTTACAATTTCAGGTGGCACTTTT
CGGGGAAATGTGCGCGGAACCCCTATTTGTTTATTTTTCTAAATACATTCAAATATGTATCCGCTCATGA
ATTAATTCTTAGAAAAACTCATCGAGCATCAAATGAAACTGCAATTTATTCATATCAGGATTATCAATAC
CATATTTTTGAAAAAGCCGTTTCTGTAATGAAGGAGAAAACTCACCGAGGCAGTTCCATAGGATGGCAAG
ATCCTGGTATCGGTCTGCGATTCCGACTCGTCCAACATCAATACAACCTATTAATTTCCCCTCGTCAAAA
ATAAGGTTATCAAGTGAGAAATCACCATGAGTGACGACTGAATCCGGTGAGAATGGCAAAAGTTTATGCA
TTTCTTTCCAGACTTGTTCAACAGGCCAGCCATTACGCTCGTCATCAAAATCACTCGCATCAACCAAACC
GTTATTCATTCGTGATTGCGCCTGAGCGAGACGAAATACGCGATCGCTGTTAAAAGGACAATTACAAACA
GGAATCGAATGCAACCGGCGCAGGAACACTGCCAGCGCATCAACAATATTTTCACCTGAATCAGGATATT
CTTCTAATACCTGGAATGCTGTTTTCCCGGGGATCGCAGTGGTGAGTAACCATGCATCATCAGGAGTACG
GATAAAATGCTTGATGGTCGGAAGAGGCATAAATTCCGTCAGCCAGTTTAGTCTGACCATCTCATCTGTA
ACATCATTGGCAACGCTACCTTTGCCATGTTTCAGAAACAACTCTGGCGCATCGGGCTTCCCATACAATC
GATAGATTGTCGCACCTGATTGCCCGACATTATCGCGAGCCCATTTATACCCATATAAATCAGCATCCAT
GTTGGAATTTAATCGCGGCCTAGAGCAAGACGTTTCCCGTTGAATATGGCTCATAACACCCCTTGTATTA
CTGTTTATGTAAGCAGACAGTTTTATTGTTCATGACCAAAATCCCTTAACGTGAGTTTTCGTTCCACTGA
GCGTCAGACCCCGTAGAAAAGATCAAAGGATCTTCTTGAGATCCTTTTTTTCTGCGCGTAATCTGCTGCT
TGCAAACAAAAAAACCACCGCTACCAGCGGTGGTTTGTTTGCCGGATCAAGAGCTACCAACTCTTTTTCC
GAAGGTAACTGGCTTCAGCAGAGCGCAGATACCAAATACTGTCCTTCTAGTGTAGCCGTAGTTAGGCCAC
CACTTCAAGAACTCTGTAGCACCGCCTACATACCTCGCTCTGCTAATCCTGTTACCAGTGGCTGCTGCCA
GTGGCGATAAGTCGTGTCTTACCGGGTTGGACTCAAGACGATAGTTACCGGATAAGGCGCAGCGGTCGGG
CTGAACGGGGGGTTCGTGCACACAGCCCAGCTTGGAGCGAACGACCTACACCGAACTGAGATACCTACAG
CGTGAGCTATGAGAAAGCGCCACGCTTCCCGAAGGGAGAAAGGCGGACAGGTATCCGGTAAGCGGCAGGG
TCGGAACAGGAGAGCGCACGAGGGAGCTTCCAGGGGGAAACGCCTGGTATCTTTATAGTCCTGTCGGGTT
TCGCCACCTCTGACTTGAGCGTCGATTTTTGTGATGCTCGTCAGGGGGGCGGAGCCTATGGAAAAACGCC
AGCAACGCGGCCTTTTTACGGTTCCTGGCCTTTTGCTGGCCTTTTGCTCACATGTTCTTTCCTGCGTTAT
CCCCTGATTCTGTGGATAACCGTATTACCGCCTTTGAGTGAGCTGATACCGCTCGCCGCAGCCGAACGAC
CGAGCGCAGCGAGTCAGTGAGCGAGGAAGCGGAAGAGCGCCTGATGCGGTATTTTCTCCTTACGCATCTG
TGCGGTATTTCACACCGCATATATGGTGCACTCTCAGTACAATCTGCTCTGATGCCGCATAGTTAAGCCA
GTATACACTCCGCTATCGCTACGTGACTGGGTCATGGCTGCGCCCCGACACCCGCCAACACCCGCTGACG
CGCCCTGACGGGCTTGTCTGCTCCCGGCATCCGCTTACAGACAAGCTGTGACCGTCTCCGGGAGCTGCAT
GTGTCAGAGGTTTTCACCGTCATCACCGAAACGCGCGAGGCAGCTGCGGTAAAGCTCATCAGCGTGGTCG
TGAAGCGATTCACAGATGTCTGCCTGTTCATCCGCGTCCAGCTCGTTGAGTTTCTCCAGAAGCGTTAATG
TCTGGCTTCTGATAAAGCGGGCCATGTTAAGGGCGGTTTTTTCCTGTTTGGTCACTGATGCCTCCGTGTA
AGGGGGATTTCTGTTCATGGGGGTAATGATACCGATGAAACGAGAGAGGATGCTCACGATACGGGTTACT
GATGATGAACATGCCCGGTTACTGGAACGTTGTGAGGGTAAACAACTGGCGGTATGGATGCGGCGGGACC
AGAGAAAAATCACTCAGGGTCAATGCCAGCGCTTCGTTAATACAGATGTAGGTGTTCCACAGGGTAGCCA
GCAGCATCCTGCGATGCAGATCCGGAACATAATGGTGCAGGGCGCTGACTTCCGCGTTTCCAGACTTTAC
GAAACACGGAAACCGAAGACCATTCATGTTGTTGCTCAGGTCGCAGACGTTTTGCAGCAGCAGTCGCTTC
ACGTTCGCTCGCGTATCGGTGATTCATTCTGCTAACCAGTAAGGCAACCCCGCCAGCCTAGCCGGGTCCT
CAACGACAGGAGCACGATCATGCGCACCCGTGGGGCCGCCATGCCGGCGATAATGGCCTGCTTCTCGCCG
AAACGTTTGGTGGCGGGACCAGTGACGAAGGCTTGAGCGAGGGCGTGCAAGATTCCGAATACCGCAAGCG
ACAGGCCGATCATCGTCGCGCTCCAGCGAAAGCGGTCCTCGCCGAAAATGACCCAGAGCGCTGCCGGCAC
CTGTCCTACGAGTTGCATGATAAAGAAGACAGTCATAAGTGCGGCGACGATAGTCATGCCCCGCGCCCAC
CGGAAGGAGCTGACTGGGTTGAAGGCTCTCAAGGGCATCGGTCGAGATCCCGGTGCCTAATGAGTGAGCT
AACTTACATTAATTGCGTTGCGCTCACTGCCCGCTTTCCAGTCGGGAAACCTGTCGTGCCAGCTGCATTA
ATGAATCGGCCAACGCGCGGGGAGAGGCGGTTTGCGTATTGGGCGCCAGGGTGGTTTTTCTTTTCACCAG
TGAGACGGGCAACAGCTGATTGCCCTTCACCGCCTGGCCCTGAGAGAGTTGCAGCAAGCGGTCCACGCTG
GTTTGCCCCAGCAGGCGAAAATCCTGTTTGATGGTGGTTAACGGCGGGATATAACATGAGCTGTCTTCGG
TATCGTCGTATCCCACTACCGAGATGTCCGCACCAACGCGCAGCCCGGACTCGGTAATGGCGCGCATTGC
GCCCAGCGCCATCTGATCGTTGGCAACCAGCATCGCAGTGGGAACGATGCCCTCATTCAGCATTTGCATG
GTTTGTTGAAAACCGGACATGGCACTCCAGTCGCCTTCCCGTTCCGCTATCGGCTGAATTTGATTGCGAG
TGAGATATTTATGCCAGCCAGCCAGACGCAGACGCGCCGAGACAGAACTTAATGGGCCCGCTAACAGCGC
GATTTGCTGGTGACCCAATGCGACCAGATGCTCCACGCCCAGTCGCGTACCGTCTTCATGGGAGAAAATA
ATACTGTTGATGGGTGTCTGGTCAGAGACATCAAGAAATAACGCCGGAACATTAGTGCAGGCAGCTTCCA
CAGCAATGGCATCCTGGTCATCCAGCGGATAGTTAATGATCAGCCCACTGACGCGTTGCGCGAGAAGATT
GTGCACCGCCGCTTTACAGGCTTCGACGCCGCTTCGTTCTACCATCGACACCACCACGCTGGCACCCAGT
TGATCGGCGCGAGATTTAATCGCCGCGACAATTTGCGACGGCGCGTGCAGGGCCAGACTGGAGGTGGCAA
CGCCAATCAGCAACGACTGTTTGCCCGCCAGTTGTTGTGCCACGCGGTTGGGAATGTAATTCAGCTCCGC
CATCGCCGCTTCCACTTTTTCCCGCGTTTTCGCAGAAACGTGGCTGGCCTGGTTCACCACGCGGGAAACG
GTCTGATAAGAGACACCGGCATACTCTGCGACATCGTATAACGTTACTGGTTTCACATTCACCACCCTGA
ATTGACTCTCTTCCGGGCGCTATCATGCCATACCGCGAAAGGTTTTGCGCCATTCGATGGTGTCCGGGAT
CTCGACGCTCTCCCTTATGCGACTCCTGCATTAGGAAGCAGCCCAGTAGTAGGTTGAGGCCGTTGAGCAC
CGCCGCCGCAAGGAATGGTGCATGCAAGGAGATGGCGCCCAACAGTCCCCCGGCCACGGGGCCTGCCACC
ATACCCACGCCGAAACAAGCGCTCATGAGCCCGAAGTGGCGAGCCCGATCTTCCCCATCGGTGATGTCGG
CGATATAGGCGCCAGCAACCGCACCTGTGGCGCCGGTGATGCCGGCCACGATGCGTCCGGCGTAGAGGAT
CGAGATCGATCTCGATCCCGCGAAATTAATACGACTCACTATAGGGGAATTGTGAGCGGATAACAATTCC
CCTCTAGAAATAATTTTGTTTAACTTTAAGAAGGAGATATACATATGGGAAGTTCAGTAAAAATTATAAG
CAGGAAGTCCCTCGGCACCCAAAACGTGTACGATATTGGTGTTGAGAAGGACCACAACTTCTTGTTGAAG
AACGGTCTGGTTGCAAGCAATTGTTTCAACGGTGGTTCAGGCGGTTCTGGCGGTTCCCTGCCGGAAAGCG
GTGGCGGCTCTGGTGGCTCCGGTGGCTCCATGGTGAGCAAAGGCGAGGAATTGTTTACCGGTGTTGTTCC
GATCCTGGTCGAGCTGGATGGCGATGTTAATGGTCACAAGTTCAGCGTGAGCGGTGAAGGTGAGGGTGAC
GCCACCTATGGCAAGCTGACCCTGAAATTCATCTGCACTACGGGTAAGTTACCAGTCCCGTGGCCGACGC
TGGTGACCACCCTGACCTGGGGTGTGCAATGTTTCGCCCGTTATCCGGATCACATGAAACAACATGATTT
CTTTAAGTCTGCCATGCCGGAGGGCTACGTTCAAGAACGTACCATCTTTTTCAAGGACGATGGCAACTAC
AAAACCCGTGCGGAAGTTAAATTTGAAGGTGATACGTTGGTGAACCGTATTGAATTGAAGGGTATCGACT
TCAAAGAAGATGGCAACATTCTGGGTCACAAACTGGAGTACAATGCAATTAGCGATAACGTTTACATTAC
CGCGGATAAACAGAAAAACGGCATCAAAGCGAACTTTAAGATCCGCCACAACATTGAGGACGGCAGTGTC
CAACTGGCTGACCACTATCAGCAGAATACCCCGATCGGCGACGGTCCGGTGTTGCTTCCAGACAATCATT
ATCTGAGCACCCAGAGCAAGTTGTCGAAGGACCCGAATGAAAAACGTGATCACATGGTGCTTTTGGAATT
TGTTACCGCGGCGGGTATTACCTTAGGTATGGACGAACTGTACAAGGGCGGTTCTGGCGGTTCAGGTGGA
TCGGAAAATCTGTACTTCCAGAGCGGAGGTAGCGGCGGTAGCGGGGGAAGTGCGCATATTGTGATGGTTG
ACGCATATAAACCGACAAAAGGTGGTTCCGGCGGCAGCGGTGGTTCCCATCATCACCACCATCACGGCGG
TTCCGGGGGCAGCGGTGGATCGGCTGAATACTGCCTGAGCTATGATACCGAAATTCTGACTGTTGAGTAC
GGTTTTCTGCCTATCGGCAAGATCGTGGAGGAGCGCATCGAGTGCACCGTCTACACCGTTGATAAAAACG
GCTTTGTGTACACTCAGCCGATCGCCCAGTGGCACAACCGCGGTGAACAAGAGGTATTTGAATATTGCCT
GGAGGACGGTAGCATCATCCGTGCGACGAAAGACCATAAATTCATGACGACCGATGGTCAGATGCTGCCG
ATTGACGAGATCTTCGAGAGAGGCCTCGACCTGAAGCAAGTGGATGGTCTGCCGGCTGCGAATGACGAGA
ACTATGCACTGGCGGCTTAACTCGAGCACCACCACCACCACCACTGAGATCCGGCTGCTAACAAAGCCCG
AAAGGAAGCTGAGTTGGCTGCTGCCACCGCTGAGCAATAACTAGCATAACCCCTTGGGGCCTCTAAACGG
GTCTTGAGGGGTTTTTTGCTGAAAGGAGGAACTATATCCGGAT
Features (pLannotate 1.2.2; 20 found; start..end, strand, type, name):
     12..467     +  rep_origin     f1 ori (sequence partly withheld): f1 bacteriophage origin of replication; arrow indicates direction of (+) strand synthesis
    494..551     +  promoter       AmpR promoter (fragment): bla
    560..1375    -  CDS            KanR: aminoglycoside phosphotransferase; aph(3')-Ia; confers resistance to kanamycin in bacteria or G418 (Geneticin®) in eukaryotes
   1497..2085    +  rep_origin     ori: high-copy-number ColE1/pMB1/pBR322/pUC origin of replication
   2271..2413    -  misc_feature   bom: basis of mobility region from pBR322
   2515..2706    -  CDS            rop: Rop protein, which maintains plasmids at low copy number; rop
   2723..3103    +  CDS            YPB1_ECOLX: Protein predicted: Swiss-Prot protein existence level 4. From Escherichia coli.
   3175..3466    -  CDS            TcR (fragment): tetracycline efflux protein; tet; confers resistance to tetracycline
   3481..3502    -  protein_bind   CAP binding site: CAP binding activates transcription in the presence of cAMP. E. coli catabolite activator protein
   3515..4597    -  CDS            lacI: lac repressor; lacI; The lac repressor binds to the lac operator to inhibit transcription in E. coli. This inhibition can be relieved by adding lactose or isopropyl-β-D-thiogalactopyranoside (IPTG).
   4598..4675    -  promoter       lacI promoter: lacI
   4683..4962    -  CDS            TcR (fragment): tetracycline efflux protein; tet; confers resistance to tetracycline
   4988..5006    +  promoter       T7 promoter: promoter for bacteriophage T7 RNA polymerase
   5007..5031    +  protein_bind   lac operator: The lac repressor binds to the lac operator to inhibit transcription in E. coli. This inhibition can be relieved by adding lactose or isopropyl-β-D-thiogalactopyranoside (IPTG). lac repressor encoded by lacI
   5046..5068    +  RBS            RBS: efficient ribosome binding site from bacteriophage T7 gene 10 (Olins and Rangwala, 1989)
   5271..5987    +  CDS            mCerulean: mCerulean is a basic (constitutively fluorescent) cyan fluorescent protein published in 2005, derived from Aequorea victoria. It is reported to be a very rapidly-maturing monomer.
   6174..6464    +  CDS            dnaE-N (fragment): DPO3A_SYNY3 - Experimental evidence at protein level: Swiss-Prot protein existence level 1. DNA polymerase III is a complex, multichain enzyme responsible for most of the replicative synthesis in bacteria. This DNA polymerase also exhibits 3' to 5' exonuclease activity. The alpha chain is the DNA polymerase (By similarity). From Synechocystis sp. (strain PCC 6803 / Kazusa).
   6528..6545    +  CDS            9xHis (fragment): 9xHis affinity tag
   6555..6604    +  CDS            SET1 (fragment): solubility-enhancement tag derived from T7 phage gene 10B
   6612..6659    +  terminator     T7 terminator: transcription terminator for bacteriophage T7 RNA polymerase
