[The description below was written by a language model from this plasmid's Addgene catalogue record and pLannotate feature annotations shown in this document.]
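Description:
mCerulean-S AND T-SpyTag is a bacterial expression plasmid built on the pET 29b(+) backbone (sequenced record about 6.7 kb). It is selected with kanamycin through an aph(3')-Ia KanR cassette and replicates from a ColE1/pBR322-type origin accompanied by the bom and rop elements. The catalogue lists it as high copy, although rop normally moderates copy number. An f1 origin is also present. Expression follows the standard pET arrangement: a T7 promoter with an adjacent lac operator, the phage T7 gene 10 ribosome binding site and a T7 terminator. A plasmid-borne lacI keeps the system repressed until induction with IPTG in a host that supplies T7 RNA polymerase.

The synthetic open reading frame encodes a single multifunctional polypeptide. According to the depositor, its order is a short leader, CfaC, a recognition site for the evolved sortase eSrtA(4S9), mCerulean, a TEV protease site, SpyTag, a 6xHis tag, CfaN and a C-terminal SsrA tag, with repeated GGS linkers between modules. Automated annotation recognises mCerulean and a DnaE-type N-intein fragment that corresponds to CfaN. It also picks up a His-tag fragment lying downstream of the intein, near the terminator, which may derive from the backbone. The smaller modules are not annotated. Placing the C- and N-halves of the Cfa split intein at opposite termini is the arrangement generally used for intramolecular splicing into a cyclised topology. In such a loop, the cyan fluorescent cargo would remain connected to SpyTag, the handle for tethering to a material, until both the sortase and TEV sites are cut. This matches the stated purpose of AND-gated release of mCerulean from materials in response to combined eSrtA(4S9) and TEV treatment.
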