Addgene plasmid #243788: mCerulean-S AND T-SpyTag
Purpose: Expresses multifunctional construct enabling the AND-gated release of mCerulean from materials in response to sortase eSrtA(4S9) AND TEV treatment. Contains a SpyTag for material tethering.
Depositing lab: Cole DeForest. Depositing organization: University of Washington. Publication: Boolean logic-gated protein presentation through autonomously compiled molecular topology. Gharios R, Ross ML, Li A, Kottantharayil SP, Hoye J, DeForest CA. Nat Chem Biol. 2025 Oct 9. doi: 10.1038/s41589-025-02037-5. PubMed 41068299.
Backbone
  Vector backbone: pET 29b (+)
  Vector type: Bacterial Expression
Growth in bacteria
  Bacterial resistance: Kanamycin, 50 μg/mL
  Growth temperature: 37°C
  Growth strain: DH5alpha
  Copy number: High Copy
Gene/Insert
  Gene/Insert name: mCerulean
  Species: Synthetic
  Tag / fusion protein: 6x His tag (C terminal on insert); SsrA (C terminal on insert)
  Cloning method: Restriction Enzyme; 5′ cloning site Unknown (unknown if destroyed)
Terms and licenses: Academic/Nonprofit Terms; Industry Terms: Not Available to Industry
Depositor comments: MGSS-CfaC-GGS(x3)-4S9c-GGS(x3)-mCerulean-GGS(x3)-TEVc-GGS(x3)-SpyTag-GGS(x3)-6xHis-GGS(x3)-CfaN-SsrA
How to cite: mCerulean-S AND T-SpyTag was a gift from Cole DeForest (Addgene plasmid # 243788 ; http://n2t.net/addgene:243788 ; RRID:Addgene_243788)
